Addgene plasmid #249256: pComb3X-goldengatefriendly
Purpose: (Empty Backbone) pComb3X plasmid engineered for golden gate insertion of antibodies
Depositing lab: Sarel Fleishman. Depositing organization: Weizmann Institute of Science. Publication: Structure-based design of antibody repertoires with drug-like properties. Tennenhouse A, Wilen R, Gaiduk S, Borni S, Yardeni EH, Goldsmith M, Albeck S, Unger T, Diskin R, Fleishman SJ. bioRxiv 2025.12.10.693474 10.64898/2025.12.10.693474.
Backbone
  Vector backbone: pBluescript
  Backbone size (bp): 4356
  Vector type: Golden Gate vector
Growth in bacteria
  Bacterial resistance: Ampicillin, 100 μg/mL
  Growth temperature: 37°C
  Growth strain: DH5alpha
  Copy number: Unknown
Resource information
  A portion of this plasmid was derived from a plasmid made by: The pComb3 plasmid was originally created by Carlos Barbas, Addgene plasmid #63888.
Terms and licenses: Academic/Nonprofit Terms; Industry Terms: Not Available to Industry
How to cite: pComb3X-goldengatefriendly was a gift from Sarel Fleishman (Addgene plasmid # 249256 ; http://n2t.net/addgene:249256 ; RRID:Addgene_249256)
