[The description below was written by a language model from this plasmid's Addgene catalogue record and pLannotate feature annotations shown in this document.]
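Description:
pComb3X-goldengatefriendly is an empty-backbone phagemid of about 4.4 kb, derived from the pComb3 family of phage display vectors (backbone recorded as pBluescript) and re-engineered so that antibody sequences can be inserted by Golden Gate assembly. It is propagated in E. coli from a high-copy ColE1/pUC-type origin under ampicillin selection, with β-lactamase expressed from its own bla promoter. An f1 origin allows single-stranded copies to be produced and packaged into filamentous phage particles when a helper phage supplies the remaining phage functions.

The display cassette is driven by the lac promoter, with its CAP binding site and lac operator, so expression is subject to lac repressor control and can be induced with IPTG; only a short lacI fragment is annotated, so repressor would have to come from the host. Downstream, an ompA signal peptide fragment directs export to the periplasm. It is followed in the same orientation by an mEGFP coding sequence, a fragment of the human IgG1 heavy-chain constant region (its length is consistent with a single constant domain such as CH1, though the record does not specify this), a His tag for affinity purification or detection, and a C-terminal portion of M13 gene III, the minor coat protein that anchors the fusion on the phage surface. The position of mEGFP between the leader and the constant region suggests it acts as a placeholder that is replaced by the incoming antibody segment, but the record does not state this. It also does not annotate the type IIS restriction sites, a light-chain cassette or the intended antibody format. The vector was deposited with work on structure-based design of antibody repertoires, consistent with use for building and screening phage-displayed antibody libraries.
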