Features (pLannotate 1.2.2; 13 found; start..end, strand, type, name):
     77..665     +  rep_origin     ori: high-copy-number ColE1/pMB1/pBR322/pUC origin of replication
    848..940     +  CDS            lacI (fragment): lac repressor; lacI; The lac repressor binds to the lac operator to inhibit transcription in E. coli. This inhibition can be relieved by adding lactose or isopropyl-β-D-thiogalactopyranoside (IPTG).
    953..974     +  protein_bind   CAP binding site: CAP binding activates transcription in the presence of cAMP. E. coli catabolite activator protein
    989..1019    +  promoter       lac promoter: promoter for the E. coli lac operon
   1027..1043    +  protein_bind   lac operator: The lac repressor binds to the lac operator to inhibit transcription in E. coli. This inhibition can be relieved by adding lactose or isopropyl-β-D-thiogalactopyranoside (IPTG). lac repressor encoded by lacI
   1066..1131    +  CDS            ompA (fragment): OMPA_ECOLI - Also known as con From Escherichia coli (strain K12).
   1140..1859    +  CDS            mEGFP: enhanced GFP with monomerizing A206K mutation (Zacharias et al., 2002) mammalian codon-optimized
   1868..2185    +  CDS            IGHG1 (fragment): IGHG1_HUMAN - Experimental evidence at protein level: Swiss-Prot protein existence level 1. Constant region of immunoglobulin heavy chains. Immunoglobulins, also known as antibodies, are membrane-bound or secreted glycoproteins produced by B lymphocytes. In the recognition phase of humoral immunity, the membrane-bound immunoglobulins serve as receptors which, upon binding of a specific antigen, trigger the clonal expansion and differentiation of B lymphocytes into immunoglobulins- secreting plasma cells. Secreted immunoglobulins mediate the effector phase of humoral immunity, which results in
   2213..2230    +  CDS            7xHis (fragment): 6xHis affinity tag
   2234..2767    +  CDS            M13 gene III (fragment) (sequence partly withheld): pIII; III; minor coat protein
   2842..3270    -  rep_origin     f1 ori (sequence partly withheld): f1 bacteriophage origin of replication; arrow indicates direction of (+) strand synthesis
   3297..3401    +  promoter       AmpR promoter: bla
   3402..4262    +  CDS            AmpR: β-lactamase; bla; confers resistance to ampicillin, carbenicillin, and related antibiotics
>Addgene plasmid #249256 | pComb3X-goldengatefriendly | addgene full sequence | sequence record 496358 | Addgene NGS Result
TCATGACCAAAATCCCTTAACGTGAGTTTTCGTTCCACTGAGCGTCAGACCCCGTAGAAAAGATCAAAGG
ATCTTCTTGAGATCCTTTTTTTCTGCGCGTAATCTGCTGCTTGCAAACAAAAAAACCACCGCTACCAGCG
GTGGTTTGTTTGCCGGATCAAGAGCTACCAACTCTTTTTCCGAAGGTAACTGGCTTCAGCAGAGCGCAGA
TACCAAATACTGTTCTTCTAGTGTAGCCGTAGTTAGGCCACCACTTCAAGAACTCTGTAGCACCGCCTAC
ATACCTCGCTCTGCTAATCCTGTTACCAGTGGCTGCTGCCAGTGGCGATAAGTCGTGTCTTACCGGGTTG
GACTCAAGACGATAGTTACCGGATAAGGCGCAGCGGTCGGGCTGAACGGGGGGTTCGTGCACACAGCCCA
GCTTGGAGCGAACGACCTACACCGAACTGAGATACCTACAGCGTGAGCTATGAGAAAGCGCCACGCTTCC
CGAAGGGAGAAAGGCGGACAGGTATCCGGTAAGCGGCAGGGTCGGAACAGGAGAGCGCACGAGGGAGCTT
CCAGGGGGAAACGCCTGGTATCTTTATAGTCCTGTCGGGTTTCGCCACCTCTGACTTGAGCGTCGATTTT
TGTGATGCTCGTCAGGGGGGCGGAGCCTATGGAAAAACGCCAGCAACGCGGCCTTTTTACGGTTCCTGGC
CTTTTGCTGGCCTTTTGCTCACATGTTCTTTCCTGCGTTATCCCCTGATTCTGTGGATAACCGTATTACC
GCCTTTGAGTGAGCTGATACCGCTCGCCGCAGCCGAACGACCGAGCGCAGCGAGTCAGTGAGCGAGGAAG
CGGCAGAGCGCCCAATACGCAAACCGCCTCTCCCCGCGCGTTGGCCGATTCATTAATGCAGCTGGCACGA
CAGGTTTCCCGACTGGAAAGCGGGCAGTGAGCGCAACGCAATTAATGTGAGTTAGCTCACTCATTAGGCA
CCCCAGGCTTTACACTTTATGCTTCCGGCTCGTATGTTGTGTGGAATTGTGAGCGGATAACAATTGAATT
CAGGAGGAATTTAAAATGAAAAAGACAGCTATCGCGATTGCAGTGGCACTGGCTGGTTTCGCTACCGTGG
CCCAGGCTGCCAAGTCTTCATGGTGAGCAAGGGCGAGGAGCTGTTCACCGGGGTGGTGCCCATCCTGGTC
GAGCTGGACGGCGACGTAAACGGCCACAAGTTCAGCGTGCGCGGCGAGGGCGAGGGCGATGCCACCTACG
GCAAGCTGACCCTGAAGTTCATCTGCACCACCGGCAAGCTGCCCGTGCCCTGGCCCACCCTCGTGACCAC
CCTGACCTACGGCGTCCAGTGCTTCAGCCGCTACCCCGACCACATGAAGCAGCACGACTTCTTCAAGTCC
GCCATGCCCGAAGGCTACGTCCAGGAGCGCACCATCTTCTTCAAGGACGACGGCTGCTACAAGACCCGCG
CCGAGGTGAAGTTCGAGGGCGACACCCTGGTGAACCGCATCGAGCTGCACGGCATCGACTTCAAGGAGGA
CGGCAACATCCTGGGGCACAAGCTGGAGTACAACTTCAACAGCCACAACGTCTATATCATGCCCGACAAG
CAGAACAACGGCATCAAGGTGAACTTCAAGATCCGCCACAACATCGAGGACGGCAGCGTGCAGCTCGCCG
ACCACTACCAGCAGAACACCCCCATCGGCGACGGCCCCGTGCTGCTGCCCGACTACCACTACCTGCACAC
CTGGTCCGAGCTGAGCAAAGACCCCAACGAGAAGCGCGATCACATGGTCCTGCTGGAGTTCGTGGAGGCC
GCCGGGATCACTCTCGGCATGGACGAGCTGTACAAGTAAGAAGACCCGCTAGCACCAAGGGCCCATCGGT
GTTCCCCCTGGCACCCTCCTCCAAGAGCACCTCTGGGGGCACAGCGGCCCTGGGCTGCCTGGTCAAGGAC
TACTTCCCCGAACCGGTGACGGTGTCGTGGAACTCAGGCGCCCTGACCAGCGGCGTGCACACCTTCCCGG
CTGTCCTACAGTCCTCAGGACTCTACTCCCTCAGCAGCGTGGTGACCGTGCCCTCCAGCAGCTTGGGCAC
CCAGACCTACATCTGCAACGTGAATCACAAGCCCAGCAACACCAAGGTGGACAAGAAAGTTGAGCCCAAA
TCTTGTGACAAAACTAGTCCGGACTACGCTTCTGGCGGATCCCATCACCATCACCATCACTAG
[40 nt withheld, positions 2234-2273]
GCTCTGAGGGA
[97 nt withheld, positions 2285-2381]
T
[63 nt withheld, positions 2383-2445]
T
[41 nt withheld, positions 2447-2487]
T
[62 nt withheld, positions 2489-2550]
A
[35 nt withheld, positions 2552-2586]
CCTCCCTCAATCGGTTGAATGTCGCCCTTTTGTCTTTGGCGCTGGTAAACCATATGAA
[86 nt withheld, positions 2645-2730]
T
[37 nt withheld, positions 2732-2768]
AATTAATTTAAGCGGCCGCAGATCTGCTCTCTGAGGAGGATCTGGGAAATTGTAAGCGTTAATATTTTGT
TAAAATTCGCGTTAAATTTTTGTTAAATCAGCTCATTTTTTAACCAATAGGCCGAAATCGGCAAAATCCC
TTATAAATCAAAAGAATAGACCGAGATAGGGT
[37 nt withheld, positions 2941-2977]
AAAGAACGTGGACTCCAACGTCAAAGG
[49 nt withheld, positions 3005-3053]
T
[91 nt withheld, positions 3055-3145]
G
[124 nt withheld, positions 3147-3270]
CAGGTGGCACTTTTCGGGGAAATGTGCGCGGAACCCCTATTTGTTTATTTTTCTAAATACATTCAAATAT
GTATCCGCTCATGAGACAATAACCCTGATAAATGCTTCAATAATATTGAAAAAGGAAGAGTATGAGTATT
CAACATTTCCGTGTCGCCCTTATTCCCTTTTTTGCGGCATTTTGCCTTCCTGTTTTTGCTCACCCAGAAA
CGCTGGTGAAAGTAAAAGATGCTGAAGATCAGTTGGGTGCACGAGTGGGTTACATCGAACTGGATCTCAA
CAGCGGTAAGATCCTTGAGAGTTTTCGCCCCGAAGAACGTTTTCCAATGATGAGCACTTTTAAAGTTCTG
CTATGTGGCGCGGTATTATCCCGTGTTGACGCCGGGCAAGAGCAACTCGGTCGCCGCATACACTATTCTC
AGAATGACTTGGTTGAGTACTCACCAGTCACAGAAAAGCATCTTACGGATGGCATGACAGTAAGAGAATT
ATGCAGTGCTGCCATAACCATGAGTGATAACACTGCGGCCAACTTACTTCTGACAACGATCGGAGGACCG
AAGGAGCTAACCGCTTTTTTGCACAACATGGGGGATCATGTAACTCGCCTTGATCGTTGGGAACCGGAGC
TGAATGAAGCCATACCAAACGACGAGCGTGACACCACGATGCCTGTAGCAATGGCAACAACGTTGCGCAA
ACTATTAACTGGCGAACTACTTACTCTAGCTTCCCGGCAACAATTAATAGACTGGATGGAGGCGGATAAA
GTTGCAGGACCACTTCTGCGCTCGGCCCTTCCGGCTGGCTGGTTTATTGCTGATAAATCTGGAGCCGGTG
AGCGTGGGACTCGCGGTATCATTGCAGCACTGGGGCCAGATGGTAAGCCCTCCCGTATCGTAGTTATCTA
CACGACGGGGAGTCAGGCAACTATGGATGAACGAAATAGACAGATCGCTGAGATAGGTGCCTCACTGATT
AAGCATTGGTAACTGTCAGACCAAGTTTACTCATATATACTTTAGATTGATTTAAAACTTCATTTTTAAT
TTAAAAGGATCTAGGTGAAGATCCTTTTTGATAATC
